>Addgene plasmid #113181 | pAW174 | addgene full sequence | sequence record 217620 | Addgene NGS Result
GGGGAATTGTGAGCGGATAACAATTCCCCTGTAGAAATAATTTTGTTTAACTTTAATAAGGAGATATACC
ATGGCGATGACCTGGCTTCCCCTTAATCCCATTCCACTCAAAGATCGCGTCTCCATGATCTTTCTGCAAT
ATGGGCAGATCGATGTAATAGATGGCGCGTTTGTACTTATCGACAAGACAGGGATCCGCACTCATATTCC
TGTTGGCTCGGTTGCCTGCATCATGCTGGAACCTGGTACACGGGTTTCGCATGCAGCTGTACGCCTGGCT
GCGCAAGTTGGAACATTGTTGGTATGGGTGGGGGAAGCGGGCGTTCGTGTTTATGCTTCTGGTCAGCCTG
GAGGTGCGCGTTCAGATAAGCTGCTCTATCAGGCAAAACTTGCTCTGGATGAAGATTTGCGTCTGAAGGT
CGTACGTAAAATGTTTGAACTTCGGTTTGGAGAACCTGCGCCTGCCCGGCGCTCCGTAGAGCAACTCGCA
GGTATAGAAGGCAGTCGCGTGCGGGCAACCTACGCACTTCTGGCGAAGCAATACGGCGTGACATGGAATG
GACGTCGCTACGATCCGAAAGACTGGGAAAAGGGCGATACGATCAACCAATGCATTAGCGCTGCAACTTC
CTGTTTATACGGCGTAACTGAAGCGGCGATACTTGCAGCTGGTTATGCACCAGCTATTGGGTTTGTGCAT
ACAGGAAAGCCTCTTTCCTTTGTTTACGATATTGCAGACATCATTAAATTTGACACTGTTGTACCGAAAG
CTTTTGAGATAGCGCGTCGTAACCCTGGTGAGCCGGACCGGGAAGTCCGTTTGGCGTGCAGGGATATTTT
TCGCAGTAGTAAAACATTAGCCAAATTGATTCCGCTTATAGAGGACGTGCTTGCCGCTGGAGAAATACAA
CCGCCGGCCCCACCTGAAGATGCACAGCCTGTTGCCATTCCGCTTCCTGTTTCACTGGGAGATGCAGGCC
ATCGCTCGAGCTGAAGGAGATATACC
[282 nt withheld, positions 1007-1288]
TGAGCGGCCGCACTCGAGTCTGGTAAAGAAACCGCTGCTGCGAAATTTGAACGCCAGCACATGGACTCGT
CTACTAGCGCAGCTTAATTAACCTAGGCTGCTGCCACCGCTGAGCAATAACTAGCATAACCCCTTGGGGC
CTCTAAACGGGTCTTGAGGGGTTTTTTGCTGAAACCTCAGGCATTTGAGAAGCACACGGTCACACTGCTT
CCGGTAGTCAATAAACCGGTAAACCAGCAATAGACATAAGCGGCTATTTAACGACCCTGCCCTGAACCGA
CGACCGGGTCATCGTGGCCGGATCTTGCGGCCCCTCGGCTTGAACGAATTGTTAGACATTATTTGCCGAC
TACCTTGGTGATCTCGCCTTTCACGTAGTGGACAAATTCTTCCAACTGATCTGCGCGCGAGGCCAAGCGA
TCTTCTTCTTGTCCAAGATAAGCCTGTCTAGCTTCAAGTATGACGGGCTGATACTGGGCCGGCAGGCGCT
CCATTGCCCAGTCGGCAGCGACATCCTTCGGCGCGATTTTGCCGGTTACTGCGCTGTACCAAATGCGGGA
CAACGTAAGCACTACATTTCGCTCATCGCCAGCCCAGTCGGGCGGCGAGTTCCATAGCGTTAAGGTTTCA
TTTAGCGCCTCAAATAGATCCTGTTCAGGAACCGGATCAAAGAGTTCCTCCGCCGCTGGACCTACCAAGG
CAACGCTATGTTCTCTTGCTTTTGTCAGCAAGATAGCCAGATCAATGTCGATCGTGGCTGGCTCGAAGAT
ACCTGCAAGAATGTCATTGCGCTGCCATTCTCCAAATTGCAGTTCGCGCTTAGCTGGATAACGCCACGGA
ATGATGTCGTCGTGCACAACAATGGTGACTTCTACAGCGCGGAGAATCTCGCTCTCTCCAGGGGAAGCCG
AAGTTTCCAAAAGGTCGTTGATCAAAGCTCGCCGCGTTGTTTCATCAAGCCTTACGGTCACCGTAACCAG
CAAATCAATATCACTGTGTGGCTTCAGGCCGCCATCCACTGCGGAGCCGTACAAATGTACGGCCAGCAAC
GTCGGTTCGAGATGGCGCTCGATGACGCCAACTACCTCTGATAGTTGAGTCGATACTTCGGCGATCACCG
CTTCCCTCATACTCTTCCTTTTTCAATATTATTGAAGCATTTATCAGGGTTATTGTCTCATGAGCGGATA
CATATTTGAATGTATTTAGAAAAATAAACAAATAGCTAGCTCACTCGGTCGCTACGCTCCGGGCGTGAGA
CTGCGGCGGGCGCTGCGGACACATACAAAGTTACCCACAGATTCCGTGGATAAGCAGGGGACTAACATGT
GAGGCAAAACAGCAGGGCCGCGCCGGTGGCGTTTTTCCATAGGCTCCGCCCTCCTGCCAGAGTTCACATA
AACAGACGCTTTTCCGGTGCATCTGTGGGAGCCGTGAGGCTCAACCATGAATCTGACAGTACGGGCGAAA
CCCGACAGGACTTAAAGATCCCCACCGTTTCCGGCGGGTCGCTCCCTCTTGCGCTCTCCTGTTCCGACCC
TGCCGTTTACCGGATACCTGTTCCGCCTTTCTCCCTTACGGGAAGTGTGGCGCTTTCTCATAGCTCACAC
ACTGGTATCTCGGCTCGGTGTAGGTCGTTCGCTCCAAGCTGGGCTGTAAGCAAGAACTCCCCGTTCAGCC
CGACTGCTGCGCCTTATCCGGTAACTGTTCACTTGAGTCCAACCCGGAAAAGCACGGTAAAACGCCACTG
GCAGCAGCCATTGGTAACTGGGAGTTCGCAGAGGATTTGTTTAGCTAAACACGCGGTTGCTCTTGAAGTG
TGCGCCAAAGTCCGGCTACACTGGAAGGACAGATTTGGTTGCTGTGCTCTGCGAAAGCCAGTTACCACGG
TTAAGCAGTTCCCCAACTGACTTAACCTTCGATCAAACCACCTCCCCAGGTGGTTTTTTCGTTTACAGGG
CAAAAGATTACGCGCAGAAAAAAAGGATCTCAAGAAGATCCTTTGATCTTTTCTACTGAACCGCTCTAGA
TTTCAGTGCAATTTATCTCTTCAAATGTAGCACCTGAAGTCAGCCCCATACGATATAAGTTGTAATTCTC
ATGTTAGTCATGCCCCGCGCCCACCGGAAGGAGCTGACTGGGTTGAAGGCTCTCAAGGGCATCGGTCGAG
ATCCCGGTGCCTAATGAGTGAGCTAACTTACATTAATTGCGTTGCGCTCACTGCCCGCTTTCCAGTCGGG
AAACCTGTCGTGCCAGCTGCATTAATGAATCGGCCAACGCGCGGGGAGAGGCGGTTTGCGTATTGGGCGC
CAGGGTGGTTTTTCTTTTCACCAGTGAGACGGGCAACAGCTGATTGCCCTTCACCGCCTGGCCCTGAGAG
AGTTGCAGCAAGCGGTCCACGCTGGTTTGCCCCAGCAGGCGAAAATCCTGTTTGATGGTGGTTAACGGCG
GGATATAACATGAGCTGTCTTCGGTATCGTCGTATCCCACTACCGAGATGTCCGCACCAACGCGCAGCCC
GGACTCGGTAATGGCGCGCATTGCGCCCAGCGCCATCTGATCGTTGGCAACCAGCATCGCAGTGGGAACG
ATGCCCTCATTCAGCATTTGCATGGTTTGTTGAAAACCGGACATGGCACTCCAGTCGCCTTCCCGTTCCG
CTATCGGCTGAATTTGATTGCGAGTGAGATATTTATGCCAGCCAGCCAGACGCAGACGCGCCGAGACAGA
ACTTAATGGGCCCGCTAACAGCGCGATTTGCTGGTGACCCAATGCGACCAGATGCTCCACGCCCAGTCGC
GTACCGTCTTCATGGGAGAAAATAATACTGTTGATGGGTGTCTGGTCAGAGACATCAAGAAATAACGCCG
GAACATTAGTGCAGGCAGCTTCCACAGCAATGGCATCCTGGTCATCCAGCGGATAGTTAATGATCAGCCC
ACTGACGCGTTGCGCGAGAAGATTGTGCACCGCCGCTTTACAGGCTTCGACGCCGCTTCGTTCTACCATC
GACACCACCACGCTGGCACCCAGTTGATCGGCGCGAGATTTAATCGCCGCGACAATTTGCGACGGCGCGT
GCAGGGCCAGACTGGAGGTGGCAACGCCAATCAGCAACGACTGTTTGCCCGCCAGTTGTTGTGCCACGCG
GTTGGGAATGTAATTCAGCTCCGCCATCGCCGCTTCCACTTTTTCCCGCGTTTTCGCAGAAACGTGGCTG
GCCTGGTTCACCACGCGGGAAACGGTCTGATAAGAGACACCGGCATACTCTGCGACATCGTATAACGTTA
CTGGTTTCACATTCACCACCCTGAATTGACTCTCTTCCGGGCGCTATCATGCCATACCGCGAAAGGTTTT
GCGCCATTCGATGGTGTCCGGGATCTCGACGCTCTCCCTTATGCGACTCCTGCATTAGGAAATTAATACG
ACTCACTATA
Features (pLannotate 1.2.2; 16 found; start..end, strand, type, name):
      3..27      +  protein_bind   lac operator: The lac repressor binds to the lac operator to inhibit transcription in E. coli. This inhibition can be relieved by adding lactose or isopropyl-β-D-thiogalactopyranoside (IPTG). lac repressor encoded by lacI
     42..64      +  RBS            RBS: efficient ribosome binding site from bacteriophage T7 gene 10 (Olins and Rangwala, 1989)
     77..991     +  CDS            ygbT: CAS1_ECOLI - Also known as cas1. Experimental evidence at protein level: Swiss-Prot protein existence level 1. CRISPR (clustered regularly interspaced short palindromic repeat), is an adaptive immune system that provides protection against mobile genetic elements (viruses, transposable elements and conjugative plasmids) (PubMed:21255106, PubMed:24920831, PubMed:24793649). CRISPR clusters contain sequences complementary to antecedent mobile elements and target invading nucleic acids. CRISPR clusters are transcribed and processed into CRISPR RNA (crRNA). The Cas1-Cas2 complex is involved in CRIS
   1007..1288    +  CDS            ygbF (sequence withheld): CAS2_ECOLI - Also known as cas2. Experimental evidence at protein level: Swiss-Prot protein existence level 1. CRISPR (clustered regularly interspaced short palindromic repeat), is an adaptive immune system that provides protection against mobile genetic elements (viruses, transposable elements and conjugative plasmids) (PubMed:21255106, PubMed:24920831, PubMed:24793649). CRISPR clusters contain sequences complementary to antecedent mobile elements and target invading nucleic acids. CRISPR clusters are transcribed and processed into CRISPR RNA (crRNA). The Cas1-Cas2 complex is involved in CRIS
   1313..1354    +  CDS            S-Tag (fragment): affinity and epitope tag derived from pancreatic ribonuclease A
   1384..1401    +  CDS            SET1 (fragment): solubility-enhancement tag derived from T7 phage gene 10B
   1409..1456    +  terminator     T7 terminator: transcription terminator for bacteriophage T7 RNA polymerase
   1627..2418    -  CDS            SmR: aminoglycoside adenylyltransferase (Murphy, 1985); aadA; confers resistance to spectinomycin and streptomycin
   2419..2510    -  promoter       AmpR promoter: bla
   2558..3296    -  rep_origin     CloDF13 ori: Plasmids containing the CloDF13 (CDF) origin of replication can be propagated in E. coli cells that contain additional plasmids with compatible origins.
   3393..3457    -  CDS            TcR (fragment): tetracycline efflux protein; tet; confers resistance to tetracycline
   3472..3493    -  protein_bind   CAP binding site: CAP binding activates transcription in the presence of cAMP. E. coli catabolite activator protein
   3506..4588    -  CDS            lacI: lac repressor; lacI; The lac repressor binds to the lac operator to inhibit transcription in E. coli. This inhibition can be relieved by adding lactose or isopropyl-β-D-thiogalactopyranoside (IPTG).
   4589..4666    -  promoter       lacI promoter: lacI
   4674..4709    -  CDS            TcR (fragment): tetracycline efflux protein; tet; confers resistance to tetracycline
   4712..2       +  promoter       T7 promoter (across the origin): promoter for bacteriophage T7 RNA polymerase
