[The description below was written by a language model from this plasmid's Addgene catalogue record and pLannotate feature annotations shown in this document.]
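Description:
pAW174 is a bacterial expression plasmid built on the pCDF1b backbone for co-producing untagged E. coli Cas1 carrying the R138A substitution together with E. coli Cas2. The 4,728 bp plasmid replicates from the CloDF13 (CDF) origin, a low-copy replicon that is compatible with other common origin classes and so allows it to coexist with additional plasmids in the same cell. Selection is provided by the aadA aminoglycoside adenylyltransferase gene (SmR), which confers streptomycin and spectinomycin resistance and is annotated here as driven by the bla (AmpR) promoter.

The expression cassette is a standard T7lac arrangement. A T7 promoter spanning the sequence origin is followed immediately by a lac operator and the strong phage T7 gene 10 ribosome binding site, and a plasmid-borne lacI gene with its own promoter supplies repressor, so transcription depends on T7 RNA polymerase in the host and is induced with IPTG. The cas1 (ygbT) and cas2 (ygbF) open reading frames lie one after the other on the same strand, separated by a short gap, so they appear to be transcribed as a single bicistronic message ending at the T7 terminator. No second ribosome binding site is annotated between them. S-Tag and SET1 fragments lie downstream of cas2; given the stated untagged design, these are most likely untranslated backbone remnants, as are the short TcR fragments flanking lacI.

Cas1 and Cas2 form the CRISPR integrase complex responsible for spacer acquisition. The record does not state the functional consequence of R138A, but the plasmid comes from structural work on the CRISPR genome integration complex and serves to produce this mutant Cas1–Cas2 complex for purification and biochemical or structural study.
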