Addgene plasmid #113181: pAW174
Purpose: E. coli expression vector for untagged E. coli Cas1 R138A + Cas2
Depositing lab: Jennifer Doudna. Depositing organization: University of California, Berkeley. Publication: Structures of the CRISPR genome integration complex. Wright AV, Liu JJ, Knott GJ, Doxzen KW, Nogales E, Doudna JA. Science. 2017 Sep 15;357(6356):1113-1118. doi: 10.1126/science.aao0679. Epub 2017 Jul 20. PubMed 28729350.
Backbone
  Vector backbone: pCDF1b
  Backbone size w/o insert (bp): 4000
  Total vector size (bp): 4728
  Vector type: Bacterial Expression
Growth in bacteria
  Bacterial resistance: Streptomycin, 50 μg/mL
  Growth temperature: 37°C
  Growth strain: DH5alpha
  Copy number: Low Copy
Gene/Insert 1
  Gene/Insert name: Cas1
  Species: E. coli
  Insert size (bp): 924
  Mutation: R138A
Gene/Insert 2
  Gene/Insert name: Cas2
  Species: E. coli
  Insert size (bp): 285
Terms and licenses: Academic/Nonprofit Terms; Industry Terms: Not Available to Industry
How to cite: pAW174 was a gift from Jennifer Doudna (Addgene plasmid # 113181 ; http://n2t.net/addgene:113181 ; RRID:Addgene_113181)
